Addgene plasmid #120214: CRISPRi-CENPB-g6
Purpose: CENPB CRISPRi guide RNA 6
Depositing lab: David Bartel. Depositing organization: Whitehead Institute for Biomedical Research. Publication: Widespread Influence of 3'-End Structures on Mammalian mRNA Processing and Stability. Wu X, Bartel DP. Cell. 2017 May 18;169(5):905-917.e11. doi: 10.1016/j.cell.2017.04.036. PubMed 28525757.
Backbone
  Vector backbone: pU6-sgGAL4-1
  Vector type: Lentiviral, CRISPR
  Selectable markers: Puromycin
Growth in bacteria
  Bacterial resistance: Ampicillin, 100 μg/mL
  Growth temperature: 30°C
  Growth strain: NEB Stable
  Copy number: Unknown
Gene/Insert
  Gene/Insert name: CENPB CRISPRi guide RNA
  gRNA/shRNA sequence: N/A
  Species: H. sapiens (human)
Terms and licenses: Academic/Nonprofit Terms; Industry Terms: Not Available to Industry
How to cite: CRISPRi-CENPB-g6 was a gift from David Bartel (Addgene plasmid # 120214 ; http://n2t.net/addgene:120214 ; RRID:Addgene_120214)
