[The description below was written by a language model from this plasmid's Addgene catalogue record and pLannotate feature annotations shown in this document.]
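Description:
CRISPRi-CENPB-g6 is a lentiviral single-guide RNA expression plasmid built on the pU6-sgGAL4-1 backbone, carrying one of a set of guides (guide 6) directed against human CENPB for CRISPR interference. The record does not give the protospacer sequence. The feature table annotates only a fragment of the Streptococcus pyogenes tracrRNA-derived scaffold; it does not annotate the guide's promoter, although the backbone name implies a U6 Pol III promoter upstream of the scaffold. The plasmid encodes no Cas9, so knockdown depends on target cells that separately express a catalytically dead Cas9 repressor fusion.

The viral portion has a third-generation-style layout. A CMV enhancer/promoter drives a truncated HIV-1 5' LTR, followed by the Ψ packaging signal with a partial gag sequence, the RRE for Rev-dependent nuclear export of the genomic RNA, and the cPPT/CTS. The 3' end carries a WPRE, which boosts transcript levels, and a second truncated LTR. Packaging functions must be supplied in trans.

Downstream of the sgRNA scaffold, an EF-1α promoter drives puromycin N-acetyltransferase followed by TagBFP, so transduced cells can be selected with puromycin and tracked by blue fluorescence. The gap between the two coding sequences suggests a linking element, but none is annotated. Two loxP sites in the same orientation bracket the sgRNA scaffold together with the EF-1α–PuroR–TagBFP cassette, which would allow Cre-mediated excision of that region.

In bacteria the plasmid replicates from a high-copy ColE1/pUC-type origin and is selected with ampicillin. It is kept in a recombination-deficient strain, as is typical for LTR-containing vectors. The stated use is CRISPRi knockdown of CENPB in human cells.
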