Features (pLannotate 1.2.2; 23 found; start..end, strand, type, name):
     17..117     +  CDS            Rev (fragment): human immunodeficiency virus 1 (HIV-1) Rev protein; rev; enhances nuclear export of unspliced and incompletely spliced viral mRNAs
    167..284     +  misc_feature   cPPT/CTS: central polypurine tract and central termination sequence of HIV-1
    537..570     +  protein_bind   loxP: Cre-mediated recombination occurs in the 8-bp core sequence (GCATACAT). Cre recombinase
    695..762     +  misc_RNA       tracrRNA (fragment): trans-activating CRISPR RNA for the Streptococcus pyogenes CRISPR/Cas9 system
    827..1998    +  promoter       EF-1α promoter: strong constitutive promoter for human elongation factor EF-1α
   2010..2606    +  CDS            PuroR: puromycin N-acetyltransferase; pac from Streptomyces alboniger; confers resistance to puromycin
   2682..3380    +  CDS            TagBFP: monomeric blue fluorescent protein mammalian codon-optimized
   3400..3433    +  protein_bind   loxP: Cre-mediated recombination occurs in the 8-bp core sequence (GCATACAT). Cre recombinase
   3466..3489    +  misc_feature   MCS (fragment): pBluescript multiple cloning site
   3489..4077    +  misc_feature   WPRE: woodchuck hepatitis virus posttranscriptional regulatory element
   4078..4097    +  misc_feature   MCS (fragment): pBluescript multiple cloning site
   4099..4599    +  CDS            nef (fragment): NEF_HV1LA - Experimental evidence at protein level: Swiss-Prot protein existence level 1. Extracellular Nef protein targets CD4(+) T-lymphocytes for apoptosis by interacting with CXCR4 surface receptors. From Human immunodeficiency virus type 1 group M subtype B (isolate Lai) (HIV-1).
   4606..4786    +  LTR            5' LTR (truncated): truncated 5' long terminal repeat (LTR) from HIV-1
   4848..5436    -  rep_origin     ori: high-copy-number ColE1/pMB1/pBR322/pUC origin of replication
   5607..6467    -  CDS            AmpR: β-lactamase; bla; confers resistance to ampicillin, carbenicillin, and related antibiotics
   6468..6572    -  promoter       AmpR promoter: bla
   6631..6683    -  misc_feature   bom (fragment): basis of mobility region from pBR322
   6838..7217    +  enhancer       CMV enhancer: human cytomegalovirus immediate early enhancer
   7218..7417    +  promoter       CMV promoter: human cytomegalovirus (CMV) immediate early promoter
   7435..7615    +  LTR            5' LTR (truncated): truncated 5' long terminal repeat (LTR) from HIV-1
   7662..7787    +  misc_feature   HIV-1 Ψ: packaging signal of human immunodeficiency virus type 1
   7771..8109    +  CDS            HIV-1 gag (fragment): gag protein from human immunodeficiency virus 1; gag
   8284..8517    +  misc_feature   RRE: The Rev response element (RRE) of HIV-1 allows for Rev-dependent mRNA export from the nucleus to the cytoplasm.
>Addgene plasmid #120214 | CRISPRi-CENPB-g6 | addgene full sequence | sequence record 273592 | Addgene NGS Result
ACCATTATCGTTTCAGACCCACCTCCCAACCCCGAGGGGACCCGACAGGCCCGAAGGAATAGAAGAAGAA
GGTGGAGAGAGAGACAGAGACAGATCCATTCGATTAGTGAACGGATCGGCACTGCGTGCGCCAATTCTGC
AGACAAATGGCAGTATTCATCCACAATTTTAAAAGAAAAGGGGGGATTGGGGGGTACAGTGCAGGGGAAA
GAATAGTAGACATAATAGCAACAGACATACAAACTAAAGAATTACAAAAACAAATTACAAAAATTCAAAA
TTTTCGGGTTTATTACAGGGACAGCAGAGATCCAGTTTGGTTAGTACCGGGCCCGCTCTAGAGATCCGAC
GCGCCATCTCTAGGCCCGCGCCGGCCCCCTCGCACGGACTTGTGGGAGAAGCTCGGCTACTCCCCTGCCC
CGGTTAATTTGCATATAATATTTCCTAGTAACTATAGAGGCTTAATGTGCGATAAAAGACAGATAATCTG
TTCTTTTTAATACTAGCTACATTTTACATGATAGGCTTGGATTTCTATAACTTCGTATAGCATACATTAT
ACGAAGTTATAAACAGCACAAAAGGAAACTCACCCTAACTGTAAAGTAATTGTGTGTTTTGAGACTATAA
GTATCCCTTGGAGAACCACCTTGTTGGCGGAAGGCAGGAAGTGCCGGTTTAAGAGCTAAGCTGGAAACAG
CATAGCAAGTTTAAATAAGGCTAGTCCGTTATCAACTTGAAAAAGTGGCACCGAGTCGGTGCTTTTTTTC
TCGAGTACTAGGATCCATTAGGCGGCCGCGTGGATAACCGTATTACCGCCATGCATGTGCCCGTCAGTGG
GCAGAGCGCACATCGCCCACAGTCCCCGAGAAGTTGGGGGGAGGGGTCGGCAATTGAACCGGTGCCTAGA
GAAGGTGGCGCGGGGTAAACTGGGAAAGTGATGTCGTGTACTGGCTCCGCCTTTTTCCCGAGGGTGGGGG
AGAACCGTATATAAGTGCAGTAGTCGCCGTGAACGTTCTTTTTCGCAACGGGTTTGCCGCCAGAACACAG
GTAAGTGCCGTGTGTGGTTCCCGCGGGCCTGGCCTCTTTACGGGTTATGGCCCTTGCGTGCCTTGAATTA
CTTCCACCTGGCTGCAGTACGTGATTCTTGATCCCGAGCTTCGGGTTGGAAGTGGGTGGGAGAGTTCGAG
GCCTTGCGCTTAAGGAGCCCCTTCGCCTCGTGCTTGAGTTGAGGCCTGGCCTGGGCGCTGGGGCCGCCGC
GTGCGAATCTGGTGGCACCTTCGCGCCTGTCTCGCTGCTTTCGATAAGTCTCTAGCCATTTAAAATTTTT
GATGACCTGCTGCGACGCTTTTTTTCTGGCAAGATAGTCTTGTAAATGCGGGCCAAGATCTGCACACTGG
TATTTCGGTTTTTGGGGCCGCGGGCGGCGACGGGGCCCGTGCGTCCCAGCGCACATGTTCGGCGAGGCGG
GGCCTGCGAGCGCGGCCACCGAGAATCGGACGGGGGTAGTCTCAAGCTGGCCGGCCTGCTCTGGTGCCTG
GCCTCGCGCCGCCGTGTATCGCCCCGCCCTGGGCGGCAAGGCTGGCCCGGTCGGCACCAGTTGCGTGAGC
GGAAAGATGGCCGCTTCCCGGCCCTGCTGCAGGGAGCTCAAAATGGAGGACGCGGCGCTCGGGAGAGCGG
GCGGGTGAGTCACCCACACAAAGGAAAAGGGCCTTTCCGTCCTCAGCCGTCGCTTCATGTGACTCCACGG
AGTACCGGGCGCCGTCCAGGCACCTCGATTAGTTCTCGCGCTTTTGGAGTACGTCGTCTTTAGGTTGGGG
GGAGGGGTTTTATGCGATGGAGTTTCCCCACACTGAGTGGGTGGAGACTGAAGTTAGGCCAGCTTGGCAC
TTGATGTAATTCTCCTTGGAATTTGCCCTTTTTGAGTTTGGATCTTGGTTCATTCTCAAGCCTCAGACAG
TGGTTCAAAGTTTTTTTCTTCCATTTCAGGTGTCGTGAGCTAGCCCACCATGACCGAGTACAAGCCCACG
GTGCGCCTCGCCACCCGCGACGACGTCCCCCGGGCCGTACGCACCCTCGCCGCCGCGTTCGCCGACTACC
CCGCCACGCGCCACACCGTCGACCCGGACCGCCACATCGAGCGGGTCACCGAGCTGCAAGAACTCTTCCT
CACGCGCGTCGGGCTCGACATCGGCAAGGTGTGGGTCGCGGACGACGGCGCCGCGGTGGCGGTCTGGACC
ACGCCGGAGAGCGTCGAAGCGGGGGCGGTGTTCGCCGAGATCGGCCCGCGCATGGCCGAGTTGAGCGGTT
CCCGGCTGGCCGCGCAGCAACAGATGGAAGGCCTCCTGGCGCCGCACCGGCCCAAGGAGCCCGCGTGGTT
CCTGGCCACCGTCGGCGTCTCGCCCGACCACCAGGGCAAGGGTCTGGGCAGCGCCGTCGTGCTCCCCGGA
GTGGAGGCGGCCGAGCGCGCCGGGGTGCCCGCCTTCCTGGAGACCTCCGCGCCCCGCAACCTCCCCTTCT
ACGAGCGGCTCGGCTTCACCGTCACCGCCGACGTCGAGGTGCCCGAAGGACCGCGCACCTGGTGCATGAC
CCGCAAGCCCGGTGCCGGATCGGGAGAGGGCAGAGGAAGTCTGCTAACATGCGGTGACGTCGAGGAGAAT
CCTGGCCCACCGGTCGCCACCAGCGAGCTGATTAAGGAGAACATGCACATGAAGCTGTACATGGAGGGCA
CCGTGGACAACCATCACTTCAAGTGCACATCCGAGGGCGAAGGCAAGCCCTACGAGGGCACCCAGACCAT
GAGAATCAAGGTGGTCGAGGGCGGCCCTCTCCCCTTCGCCTTCGACATCCTGGCTACTAGCTTCCTCTAC
GGCAGCAAGACCTTCATCAACCACACCCAGGGCATCCCCGACTTCTTCAAGCAGTCCTTCCCTGAGGGCT
TCACATGGGAGAGAGTCACCACATACGAAGACGGGGGCGTGCTGACCGCTACCCAGGACACCAGCCTCCA
GGACGGCTGCCTCATCTACAACGTCAAGATCAGAGGGGTGAACTTCACATCCAACGGCCCTGTGATGCAG
AAGAAAACACTCGGCTGGGAGGCCTTCACCGAGACGCTGTACCCCGCTGACGGCGGCCTGGAAGGCAGAA
ACGACATGGCCCTGAAGCTCGTGGGCGGGAGCCATCTGATCGCAAACATCAAGACCACATATAGATCCAA
GAAACCCGCTAAGAACCTCAAGATGCCTGGCGTCTACTATGTGGACTACAGACTGGAAAGAATCAAGGAG
GCCAACAACGAGACCTACGTCGAGCAGCACGAGGTGGCAGTGGCCAGATACTGCGACCTCCCTAGCAAAC
TGGGGCACAAGCTTAATTAAGAATTCGTCGAGGGACCTAATAACTTCGTATAGCATACATTATACGAAGT
TATACATGTTTAAGGGTTCCGGTTCCACTAGGTACAATTCGATATCAAGCTTATCGATAATCAACCTCTG
GATTACAAAATTTGTGAAAGATTGACTGGTATTCTTAACTATGTTGCTCCTTTTACGCTATGTGGATACG
CTGCTTTAATGCCTTTGTATCATGCTATTGCTTCCCGTATGGCTTTCATTTTCTCCTCCTTGTATAAATC
CTGGTTGCTGTCTCTTTATGAGGAGTTGTGGCCCGTTGTCAGGCAACGTGGCGTGGTGTGCACTGTGTTT
GCTGACGCAACCCCCACTGGTTGGGGCATTGCCACCACCTGTCAGCTCCTTTCCGGGACTTTCGCTTTCC
CCCTCCCTATTGCCACGGCGGAACTCATCGCCGCCTGCCTTGCCCGCTGCTGGACAGGGGCTCGGCTGTT
GGGCACTGACAATTCCGTGGTGTTGTCGGGGAAATCATCGTCCTTTCCTTGGCTGCTCGCCTGTGTTGCC
ACCTGGATTCTGCGCGGGACGTCCTTCTGCTACGTCCCTTCGGCCCTCAATCCAGCGGACCTTCCTTCCC
GCGGCCTGCTGCCGGCTCTGCGGCCTCTTCCGCGTCTTCGCCTTCGCCCTCAGACGAGTCGGATCTCCCT
TTGGGCCGCCTCCCCGCATCGATACCGTCGACCTCGATCGAGACCTAGAAAAACATGGAGCAATCACAAG
TAGCAATACAGCAGCTACCAATGCTGATTGTGCCTGGCTAGAAGCACAAGAGGAGGAGGAGGTGGGTTTT
CCAGTCACACCTCAGGTACCTTTAAGACCAATGACTTACAAGGCAGCTGTAGATCTTAGCCACTTTTTAA
AAGAAAAGGGGGGACTGGAAGGGCTAATTCACTCCCAACGAAGACAAGATATCCTTGATCTGTGGATCTA
CCACACACAAGGCTACTTCCCTGATTGGCAGAACTACACACCAGGGCCAGGGATCAGATATCCACTGACC
TTTGGATGGTGCTACAAGCTAGTACCAGTTGAGCAAGAGAAGGTAGAAGAAGCCAATGAAGGAGAGAACA
CCCGCTTGTTACACCCTGTGAGCCTGCATGGGATGGATGACCCGGAGAGAGAAGTATTAGAGTGGAGGTT
TGACAGCCGCCTAGCATTTCATCACATGGCCCGAGAGCTGCATCCGGACTGTACTGGGTCTCTCTGGTTA
GACCAGATCTGAGCCTGGGAGCTCTCTGGCTAACTAGGGAACCCACTGCTTAAGCCTCAATAAAGCTTGC
CTTGAGTGCTTCAAGTAGTGTGTGCCCGTCTGTTGTGTGACTCTGGTAACTAGAGATCCCTCAGACCCTT
TTAGTCAGTGTGGAAAATCTCTAGCAGCATGTGAGCAAAAGGCCAGCAAAAGGCCAGGAACCGTAAAAAG
GCCGCGTTGCTGGCGTTTTTCCATAGGCTCCGCCCCCCTGACGAGCATCACAAAAATCGACGCTCAAGTC
AGAGGTGGCGAAACCCGACAGGACTATAAAGATACCAGGCGTTTCCCCCTGGAAGCTCCCTCGTGCGCTC
TCCTGTTCCGACCCTGCCGCTTACCGGATACCTGTCCGCCTTTCTCCCTTCGGGAAGCGTGGCGCTTTCT
CATAGCTCACGCTGTAGGTATCTCAGTTCGGTGTAGGTCGTTCGCTCCAAGCTGGGCTGTGTGCACGAAC
CCCCCGTTCAGCCCGACCGCTGCGCCTTATCCGGTAACTATCGTCTTGAGTCCAACCCGGTAAGACACGA
CTTATCGCCACTGGCAGCAGCCACTGGTAACAGGATTAGCAGAGCGAGGTATGTAGGCGGTGCTACAGAG
TTCTTGAAGTGGTGGCCTAACTACGGCTACACTAGAAGAACAGTATTTGGTATCTGCGCTCTGCTGAAGC
CAGTTACCTTCGGAAAAAGAGTTGGTAGCTCTTGATCCGGCAAACAAACCACCGCTGGTAGCGGTGGTTT
TTTTGTTTGCAAGCAGCAGATTACGCGCAGAAAAAAAGGATCTCAAGAAGATCCTTTGATCTTTTCTACG
GGGTCTGACGCTCAGTGGAACGAAAACTCACGTTAAGGGATTTTGGTCATGAGATTATCAAAAAGGATCT
TCACCTAGATCCTTTTAAATTAAAAATGAAGTTTTAAATCAATCTAAAGTATATATGAGTAAACTTGGTC
TGACAGTTACCAATGCTTAATCAGTGAGGCACCTATCTCAGCGATCTGTCTATTTCGTTCATCCATAGTT
GCCTGACTCCCCGTCGTGTAGATAACTACGATACGGGAGGGCTTACCATCTGGCCCCAGTGCTGCAATGA
TACCGCGAGACCCACGCTCACCGGCTCCAGATTTATCAGCAATAAACCAGCCAGCCGGAAGGGCCGAGCG
CAGAAGTGGTCCTGCAACTTTATCCGCCTCCATCCAGTCTATTAATTGTTGCCGGGAAGCTAGAGTAAGT
AGTTCGCCAGTTAATAGTTTGCGCAACGTTGTTGCCATTGCTACAGGCATCGTGGTGTCACGCTCGTCGT
TTGGTATGGCTTCATTCAGCTCCGGTTCCCAACGATCAAGGCGAGTTACATGATCCCCCATGTTGTGCAA
AAAAGCGGTTAGCTCCTTCGGTCCTCCGATCGTTGTCAGAAGTAAGTTGGCCGCAGTGTTATCACTCATG
GTTATGGCAGCACTGCATAATTCTCTTACTGTCATGCCATCCGTAAGATGCTTTTCTGTGACTGGTGAGT
ACTCAACCAAGTCATTCTGAGAATAGTGTATGCGGCGACCGAGTTGCTCTTGCCCGGCGTCAATACGGGA
TAATACCGCGCCACATAGCAGAACTTTAAAAGTGCTCATCATTGGAAAACGTTCTTCGGGGCGAAAACTC
TCAAGGATCTTACCGCTGTTGAGATCCAGTTCGATGTAACCCACTCGTGCACCCAACTGATCTTCAGCAT
CTTTTACTTTCACCAGCGTTTCTGGGTGAGCAAAAACAGGAAGGCAAAATGCCGCAAAAAAGGGAATAAG
GGCGACACGGAAATGTTGAATACTCATACTCTTCCTTTTTCAATATTATTGAAGCATTTATCAGGGTTAT
TGTCTCATGAGCGGATACATATTTGAATGTATTTAGAAAAATAAACAAATAGGGGTTCCGCGCACATTTC
CCCGAAAAGTGCCACCTGACGTCGACGGATCGGGAGATCTCCCGATCCCCTATGGTGCACTCTCAGTACA
ATCTGCTCTGATGCCGCATAGTTAAGCCAGTATCTGCTCCCTGCTTGTGTGTTGGAGGTCGCTGAGTAGT
GCGCGAGCAAAATTTAAGCTACAACAAGGCAAGGCTTGACCGACAATTGCATGAAGAATCTGCTTAGGGT
TAGGCGTTTTGCGCTGCTTCGCGATGTACGGGCCAGATATACGCGTTGACATTGATTATTGACTAGTTAT
TAATAGTAATCAATTACGGGGTCATTAGTTCATAGCCCATATATGGAGTTCCGCGTTACATAACTTACGG
TAAATGGCCCGCCTGGCTGACCGCCCAACGACCCCCGCCCATTGACGTCAATAATGACGTATGTTCCCAT
AGTAACGCCAATAGGGACTTTCCATTGACGTCAATGGGTGGAGTATTTACGGTAAACTGCCCACTTGGCA
GTACATCAAGTGTATCATATGCCAAGTACGCCCCCTATTGACGTCAATGACGGTAAATGGCCCGCCTGGC
ATTATGCCCAGTACATGACCTTATGGGACTTTCCTACTTGGCAGTACATCTACGTATTAGTCATCGCTAT
TACCATGGTGATGCGGTTTTGGCAGTACATCAATGGGCGTGGATAGCGGTTTGACTCACGGGGATTTCCA
AGTCTCCACCCCATTGACGTCAATGGGAGTTTGTTTTGGCACCAAAATCAACGGGACTTTCCAAAATGTC
GTAACAACTCCGCCCCATTGACGCAAATGGGCGGTAGGCGTGTACGGTGGGAGGTCTATATAAGCAGCGC
GTTTTGCCTGTACTGGGTCTCTCTGGTTAGACCAGATCTGAGCCTGGGAGCTCTCTGGCTAACTAGGGAA
CCCACTGCTTAAGCCTCAATAAAGCTTGCCTTGAGTGCTTCAAGTAGTGTGTGCCCGTCTGTTGTGTGAC
TCTGGTAACTAGAGATCCCTCAGACCCTTTTAGTCAGTGTGGAAAATCTCTAGCAGTGGCGCCCGAACAG
GGACTTGAAAGCGAAAGGGAAACCAGAGGAGCTCTCTCGACGCAGGACTCGGCTTGCTGAAGCGCGCACG
GCAAGAGGCGAGGGGCGGCGACTGGTGAGTACGCCAAAAATTTTGACTAGCGGAGGCTAGAAGGAGAGAG
ATGGGTGCGAGAGCGTCAGTATTAAGCGGGGGAGAATTAGATCGCGATGGGAAAAAATTCGGTTAAGGCC
AGGGGGAAAGAAAAAATATAAATTAAAACATATAGTATGGGCAAGCAGGGAGCTAGAACGATTCGCAGTT
AATCCTGGCCTGTTAGAAACATCAGAAGGCTGTAGACAAATACTGGGACAGCTACAACCATCCCTTCAGA
CAGGATCAGAAGAACTTAGATCATTATATAATACAGTAGCAACCCTCTATTGTGTGCATCAAAGGATAGA
GATAAAAGACACCAAGGAAGCTTTAGACAAGATAGAGGAAGAGCAAAACAAAAGTAAGACCACCGCACAG
CAAGCGGCCGGCCGCTGATCTTCAGACCTGGAGGAGGAGATATGAGGGACAATTGGAGAAGTGAATTATA
TAAATATAAAGTAGTAAAAATTGAACCATTAGGAGTAGCACCCACCAAGGCAAAGAGAAGAGTGGTGCAG
AGAGAAAAAAGAGCAGTGGGAATAGGAGCTTTGTTCCTTGGGTTCTTGGGAGCAGCAGGAAGCACTATGG
GCGCAGCGTCAATGACGCTGACGGTACAGGCCAGACAATTATTGTCTGGTATAGTGCAGCAGCAGAACAA
TTTGCTGAGGGCTATTGAGGCGCAACAGCATCTGTTGCAACTCACAGTCTGGGGCATCAAGCAGCTCCAG
GCAAGAATCCTGGCTGTGGAAAGATACCTAAAGGATCAACAGCTCCTGGGGATTTGGGGTTGCTCTGGAA
AACTCATTTGCACCACTGCTGTGCCTTGGAATGCTAGTTGGAGTAATAAATCTCTGGAACAGATTTGGAA
TCACACGACCTGGATGGAGTGGGACAGAGAAATTAACAATTACACAAGCTTAATACACTCCTTAATTGAA
GAATCGCAAAACCAGCAAGAAAAGAATGAACAAGAATTATTGGAATTAGATAAATGGGCAAGTTTGTGGA
ATTGGTTTAACATAACAAATTGGCTGTGGTATATAAAATTATTCATAATGATAGTAGGAGGCTTGGTAGG
TTTAAGAATAGTTTTTGCTGTACTTTCTATAGTGAATAGAGTTAGGCAGGGATATTC
